>Addgene plasmid #211085 | pNLF1-C_EIF2D:1-584 | addgene full sequence | sequence record 426013 | Addgene NGS Result
TCAATATTGGCCATTAGCCATATTATTCATTGGTTATATAGCATAAATCAATATTGGCTATTGGCCATTG
CATACGTTGTATCTATATCATAATATGTACATTTATATTGGCTCATGTCCAATATGACCGCCATGTTGGC
ATTGATTATTGACTAGTTATTAATAGTAATCAATTACGGGGTCATTAGTTCATAGCCCATATATGGAGTT
CCGCGTTACATAACTTACGGTAAATGGCCCGCCTGGCTGACCGCCCAACGACCCCCGCCCATTGACGTCA
ATAATGACGTATGTTCCCATAGTAACGCCAATAGGGACTTTCCATTGACGTCAATGGGTGGAGTATTTAC
GGTAAACTGCCCACTTGGCAGTACATCAAGTGTATCATATGCCAAGTCCGCCCCCTATTGACGTCAATGA
CGGTAAATGGCCCGCCTGGCATTATGCCCAGTACATGACCTTACGGGACTTTCCTACTTGGCAGTACATC
TACGTATTAGTCATCGCTATTACCATGGTGATGCGGTTTTGGCAGTACACCAATGGGCGTGGATAGCGGT
TTGACTCACGGGGATTTCCAAGTCTCCACCCCATTGACGTCAATGGGAGTTTGTTTTGGCACCAAAATCA
ACGGGACTTTCCAAAATGTCGTAATAACCCCGCCCCGTTGACGCAAATGGGCGGTAGGCGTGTACGGTGG
GAGGTCTATATAAGCAGAGCTGGTTTAGTGAACCGTCAGATCACTAGAAGCTTTATTGCGGTAGTTTATC
ACAGTTAAATTGCTAACGCAGTCAGTGCTTCTGACACAACAGTCTCGAACTTAAGCTGCAGAAGTTGGTC
GTGAGGCACTGGGCAGGTAAGTATCAAGGTTACAAGACAGGTTTAAGGAGACCAATAGAAACTGGGCTTG
TCGAGACAGAGAAGACTCTTGCGTTTCTGATAGGCACCTATTGGTCTTACTGACATCCACTTTGCCTTTC
TCTCCACAGGTGTCCACTCCCAGTTCAATTACAGCTCTTAAGGCTAGAGTATTAATACGACTCACTATAG
GGCTAGCAAAGCGATCGCTTCCGAATTCGCCACCATGTTTGCCAAGGCCTTTCGGGTCAAGTCCAACACG
GCCATCAAGGGGTCGGACAGGAGAAAGCTTCGAGCTGATGTGACAACTGCTTTCCCCACCCTTGGAACTG
ATCAAGTCTCTGAGTTAGTACCTGGAAAGGAGGAGCTCAACATTGTGAAGTTGTATGCTCACAAAGGGGA
TGCAGTGACTGTGTACGTGAGTGGTGGTAACCCCATCCTCTTTGAACTGGAGAAAAATCTGTATCCAACA
GTGTACACGCTGTGGTCCTATCCTGATCTTCTGCCAACCTTTACAACATGGCCTCTGGTGCTCGAGAAAC
TGGTAGGGGGAGCAGATTTGATGCTGCCTGGACTGGTGATGCCCCCTGCTGGTCTGCCTCAGGTACAGAA
GGGCGACCTCTGTGCCATTTCTTTGGTGGGGAACAGAGCCCCTGTAGCCATTGGAGTTGCAGCCATGTCC
ACAGCTGAGATGCTCACGTCAGGCCTGAAGGGAAGGGGCTTCTCTGTGCTCCACACTTACCAGGACCACT
TGTGGCGGTCTGGAAACAAGTCCTCTCCACCTTCCATTGCTCCACTGGCCCTGGATTCAGCAGATCTCAG
TGAAGAGAAGGGGTCTGTCCAGATGGACTCCACCCTGCAGGGAGACATGAGGCACATGACCCTGGAGGGG
GAAGAGGAGAATGGGGAGGTTCACCAGGCACGTGAAGACAAGTCTCTCTCAGAAGCCCCAGAAGACACCA
GCACCAGGGGCCTGAACCAAGACTCCACAGATAGCAAAACGCTTCAAGAACAAATGGATGAGCTGTTACA
GCAATGCTTCTTACATGCCTTGAAGTGCCGAGTCAAAAAGGCTGACCTCCCTTTACTCACCAGCACTTTC
CTTGGCAGCCACATGTTCTCCTGCTGCCCCGAAGGACGACAACTGGACATAAAGAAGTCAAGCTACAAAA
AGCTCTCTAAGTTCCTGCAGCAAATGCAGCAGGAGCAGATTATACAGGTGAAGGAGCTGAGCAAAGGGGT
GGAGAGCATTGTGGCTGTGGACTGGAAACACCCGAGGATTACATCTTTCGTCATACCCGAGCCCTCCCCG
ACCTCCCAGACTATCCAGGAGGGTAGCAGGGAACAGCCCTATCACCCTCCAGATATAAAACCCCTCTACT
GTGTCCCAGCCAGCATGACCCTGCTCTTCCAGGAGTCTGGCCACAAGAAGGGGAGCTTTCTGGAGGGCAG
TGAGGTCCGAACGATCGTCATTAACTACGCCAAGAAAAATGACCTGGTTGATGCAGACAACAAAAATCTT
GTGAGATTGGATCCCATCCTATGTGACTGCATCTTAGAGAAAAATGAACAGCATACAGTCATGAAGCTTC
CATGGGACAGTCTTCTGACCAGGTGTTTGGAAAAATTACAGCCTGCCTATCAAGTGACCCTTCCCGGACA
AGAGCCCATTGTGAAGAAAGGGAGAATCTGTCCAATTGACATCACCCTAGCACAAAGAGCGTCTAATAAA
AAGGTGACCGTGGTCCGGAACTTGGAGGCCTATGGTCTGGACCCATACTCAGTGGCTGCCATCCTTCAGC
AGCGATGCCAGGCTAGCACCACCGTCAATCCTGCCCCTGGGGCCAAGGACAGCCTTCAGGTGCAGATCCA
GGGAAACCAGGTCCACCACCTCGGCTGGCTATTGCTTGAAGAGTATCAGCTCCCTCGAAAACACATCCAA
GGTCTAGAAAAGGCCCTCAAACCTGGCAAGAAGAAGTCTAGATTTGGGCCCAATTCCTGCAGGCGAGCTC
TCGGCTCGAGCGGCGTCTTCACACTCGAAGATTTCGTTGGGGACTGGCGACAGACAGCCGGCTACAACCT
GGACCAAGTCCTTGAACAGGGAGGTGTGTCCAGTTTGTTTCAGAATCTCGGGGTGTCCGTAACTCCGATC
CAAAGGATTGTCCTGAGCGGTGAAAATGGGCTGAAGATCGACATCCATGTCATCATCCCGTATGAAGGTC
TGAGCGGCGACCAAATGGGCCAGATCGAAAAAATTTTTAAGGTGGTGTACCCTGTGGATGATCATCACTT
TAAGGTGATCCTGCACTATGGCACACTGGTAATCGACGGGGTTACGCCGAACATGATCGACTATTTCGGA
CGGCCGTATGAAGGCATCGCCGTGTTCGACGGCAAAAAGATCACTGTAACAGGGACCCTGTGGAACGGCA
ACAAAATTATCGACGAGCGCCTGATCAACCCCGACGGCTCCCTGCTGTTCCGAGTAACCATCAACGGAGT
GACCGGCTGGCGGCTGTGCGAACGCATTCTGGCGTAAGGCCGCGACTCTAGGGCATGCAAGCTGATCCGG
CTGCTAACAAAGCCCGAAAGGAAGCTGAGTTGGCTGCTGCCACCGCTGAGCAATAACTAGCATAACCCCT
TGGGGCGGCCGCTTCGAGCAGACATGATAAGATACATTGATGAGTTTGGACAAACCACAACTAGAATGCA
GTGAAAAAAATGCTTTATTTGTGAAATTTGTGATGCTATTGCTTTATTTGTAACCATTATAAGCTGCAAT
AAACAAGTTAACAACAACAATTGCATTCATTTTATGTTTCAGGTTCAGGGGGAGATGTGGGAGGTTTTTT
TAAGCAAGTAAAACCTCTACAAATGTGGTAAAATCGAATTTTAACAAAATATTAACGCTTACAATTTCCT
GATGCGGTATTTTCTCCTTACGCATCTGTGCGGTATTTCACACCGCATACGCGGATCTGCGCAGCACCAT
GGCCTGAAATAACCTCTGAAAGAGGAACTTGGTTAGGTACCTTCTGAGGCGGAAAGAACCAGCTGTGGAA
TGTGTGTCAGTTAGGGTGTGGAAAGTCCCCAGGCTCCCCAGCAGGCAGAAGTATGCAAAGCATGCATCTC
AATTAGTCAGCAACCAGGTGTGGAAAGTCCCCAGGCTCCCCAGCAGGCAGAAGTATGCAAAGCATGCATC
TCAATTAGTCAGCAACCATAGTCCCGCCCCTAACTCCGCCCATCCCGCCCCTAACTCCGCCCAGTTCCGC
CCATTCTCCGCCCCATGGCTGACTAATTTTTTTTATTTATGCAGAGGCCGAGGCCGCCTCGGCCTCTGAG
CTATTCCAGAAGTAGTGAGGAGGCTTTTTTGGAGGCCTAGGCTTTTGCAAAAAGCTCGATTCTTCTGACA
CTAGCGCCACCATGAAGAAGCCCGAACTCACCGCTACCAGCGTTGAAAAATTTCTCATCGAGAAGTTCGA
CAGTGTGAGCGACCTGATGCAGTTGTCGGAGGGCGAAGAGAGCCGAGCCTTCAGCTTCGATGTCGGCGGA
CGCGGCTATGTACTGCGGGTGAATAGCTGCGCTGATGGCTTCTACAAAGACCGCTACGTGTACCGCCACT
TCGCCAGCGCTGCACTACCCATCCCCGAAGTGTTGGACATCGGCGAGTTCAGCGAGAGCCTGACATACTG
CATCAGTAGACGCGCCCAAGGCGTTACTCTCCAAGACCTCCCCGAAACAGAGCTGCCTGCTGTGTTACAG
CCTGTCGCCGAAGCTATGGATGCTATTGCCGCCGCCGACCTCAGTCAAACCAGCGGCTTCGGCCCATTCG
GGCCCCAAGGCATCGGCCAGTACACAACCTGGCGGGATTTCATTTGCGCCATTGCTGATCCCCATGTCTA
CCACTGGCAGACCGTGATGGACGACACCGTGTCCGCCAGCGTAGCTCAAGCCCTGGACGAACTGATGCTG
TGGGCCGAAGACTGTCCCGAGGTGCGCCACCTCGTCCATGCCGACTTCGGCAGCAACAACGTCCTGACCG
ACAACGGCCGCATCACCGCCGTAATCGACTGGTCCGAAGCTATGTTCGGGGACAGTCAGTACGAGGTGGC
CAACATCTTCTTCTGGCGGCCCTGGCTGGCTTGCATGGAGCAGCAGACTCGCTACTTCGAGCGCCGGCAT
CCCGAGCTGGCCGGCAGCCCTCGTCTGCGAGCCTACATGCTGCGCATCGGCCTGGATCAGCTCTACCAGA
GCCTCGTGGACGGCAACTTCGACGATGCTGCCTGGGCTCAAGGCCGCTGCGATGCCATCGTCCGCAGCGG
GGCCGGCACCGTCGGTCGCACACAAATCGCTCGCCGGAGCGCAGCCGTATGGACCGACGGCTGCGTCGAG
GTGCTGGCCGACAGCGGCAACCGCCGGCCCAGTACACGACCGCGCGCTAAGGAGGTAGGTCGAGTTTAGA
CTCTAGCCATCACGATGGCCGCAATAAAATATCTTTATTTTCATTACATCTGTGTGTTGGTTTTTTGTGT
GAATCGATAGCGATAAGGATCCTCTTTGCGCTTGCGTTTTCCCTTGTCCAGATAGCCCAGTAGCTGACAT
TCATCCGGGGTCAGCACCGTTTCTGCGGACTGGCTTTCTACGTAATGGTTTCTTAGACGTCAGGTGGCAC
TTTTCGGGGAAATGTGCGCGGAACCCCTATTTGTTTATTTTTCTAAATACATTCAAATATGTATCCGCTC
ATGAGACAATAACCCTGATAAATGCTTCAATAATATTGAAAAAGGAAGAGTATGAGTATTCAACATTTCC
GTGTCGCCCTTATTCCCTTTTTTGCGGCATTTTGCCTTCCTGTTTTTGCTCACCCAGAAACGCTGGTGAA
AGTAAAAGATGCTGAAGATCAGTTGGGTGCACGAGTGGGTTACATCGAACTGGATCTCAACAGCGGTAAG
ATCCTTGAGAGTTTTCGCCCCGAAGAACGTTTTCCAATGATGAGCACTTTCAAAGTTCTGCTATGTGGCG
CGGTATTATCCCGTATTGACGCCGGGCAAGAGCAACTCGGTCGCCGCATACACTATTCTCAGAATGACTT
GGTTGAGTACTCACCAGTCACAGAAAAGCATCTTACGGATGGCATGACAGTAAGAGAATTATGCAGTGCT
GCCATAACCATGAGTGATAACACTGCGGCCAACTTACTTCTGACAACTATCGGAGGACCGAAGGAGCTAA
CCGCTTTTTTGCACAACATGGGGGATCATGTAACTCGCCTTGATCGTTGGGAACCGGAGCTGAATGAAGC
CATACCAAACGACGAGCGTGACACCACGATGCCTGTAGCAATGGCAACAACGTTGCGCAAACTATTAACT
GGCGAACTACTTACTCTAGCTTCCCGGCAACAATTAATAGACTGGATGGAGGCGGATAAAGTTGCAGGAC
CACTTCTGCGCTCGGCCCTTCCGGCTGGCTGGTTTATTGCTGATAAATCTGGAGCCGGTGAGCGTGGGTC
TCGCGGTATCATTGCAGCACTGGGGCCAGATGGTAAGCCCTCCCGTATCGTAGTTATCTACACGACGGGG
AGTCAGGCAACTATGGATGAACGAAATAGACAGATCGCTGAGATAGGTGCCTCACTGATTAAGCATTGGT
AATTCGAAATGACCGACCAAGCGACGCCCAACCGGTATCAGCTCACTCAAAGGCGGTAATACGGTTATCC
ACAGAATCAGGGGATAACGCAGGAAAGAACATGTGAGCAAAAGGCCAGCAAAAGGCCAGGAACCGTAAAA
AGGCCGCGTTGCTGGCGTTTTTCCATAGGCTCCGCCCCCCTGACGAGCATCACAAAAATCGACGCTCAAG
TCAGAGGTGGCGAAACCCGACAGGACTATAAAGATACCAGGCGTTTCCCCCTGGAAGCTCCCTCGTGCGC
TCTCCTGTTCCGACCCTGCCGCTTACCGGATACCTGTCCGCCTTTCTCCCTTCGGGAAGCGTGGCGCTTT
CTCATAGCTCACGCTGTAGGTATCTCAGTTCGGTGTAGGTCGTTCGCTCCAAGCTGGGCTGTGTGCACGA
ACCCCCCGTTCAGCCCGACCGCTGCGCCTTATCCGGTAACTATCGTCTTGAGTCCAACCCGGTAAGACAC
GACTTATCGCCACTGGCAGCAGCCACTGGTAACAGGATTAGCAGAGCGAGGTATGTAGGCGGTGCTACAG
AGTTCTTGAAGTGGTGGCCTAACTACGGCTACACTAGAAGGACAGTATTTGGTATCTGCGCTCTGCTGAA
GCCAGTTACCTTCGGAAAAAGAGTTGGTAGCTCTTGATCCGGCAAACAAACCACCGCTGGTAGCGGTGGT
TTTTTTGTTTGCAAGCAGCAGATTACGCGCAGAAAAAAAGGATTTCAAGAAGATCCTTTGATCTTTTCTA
CGGGGTCTGACGCTCAGTGGAACGAAAACTCACGTTAAGGGATTTTGGTCATGAGATTATCAAAAAGGAT
CTTCACCTAGATCCTTTTATAGTCCGGAAATACAGGAACGCACGCTGGATGGCCCTTCGCTGGGATGGTG
AAACCATGAAAAATGGCAGCTTCAGTGGATTAAGTGGGGGTAATGTGGCCTGTACCCTCTGGTTGCATAG
GTATTCATACGGTTAAAATTTATCAGGCGCGATTGCGGCAGTTTTTCGGGTGGTTTGTTGCCATTTTTAC
CTGTCTGCTGCCGTGATCGCGCTGAACGCGTTTTAGCGGTGCGTACAATTAAGGGATTATGGTAAATCCA
CTTACTGTCTGCCCTCGTAGCCATCGAGATAAACCGCAGTACTCCGGCCACGATGCGTCCGGCGTAGAGG
ATCGAGATCT
Features (pLannotate 1.2.2; 20 found; start..end, strand, type, name):
    140..517     +  enhancer       CMV enhancer: human cytomegalovirus immediate early enhancer
    519..718     +  promoter       CMV promoter: human cytomegalovirus (CMV) immediate early promoter
    857..989     +  intron         chimeric intron: chimera between introns from human β-globin and immunoglobulin heavy chain genes
   1033..1051    +  promoter       T7 promoter: promoter for bacteriophage T7 RNA polymerase
   1085..2836    +  CDS            EIF2D: EIF2D_HUMAN - Also known as HCA56, LGTN. Experimental evidence at protein level: Swiss-Prot protein existence level 1. Translation initiation factor that is able to deliver tRNA to the P-site of the eukaryotic ribosome in a GTP-independent manner. The binding of Met-tRNA(I) occurs after the AUG codon finds its position in the P-site of 40S ribosomes, the situation that takes place during initiation complex formation on some specific RNAs. Its activity in tRNA binding with 40S subunits does not require the presence of the aminoacyl moiety. Possesses the unique ability to deliver non-Met (elonga
   2885..3397    +  CDS            Nluc: NanoLuc® luciferase human codon-optimized
   3430..3479    +  CDS            SET1 (fragment): solubility-enhancement tag derived from T7 phage gene 10B
   3487..3506    +  terminator     T7 terminator (fragment): transcription terminator for bacteriophage T7 RNA polymerase
   3528..3649    -  polyA_signal   SV40 poly(A) signal: SV40 polyadenylation signal
   3672..3740    -  CDS            large T antigen (fragment): large T antigen from SV40 (simian virus 40)
   3745..3777    +  rep_origin     M13 ori (fragment): M13 bacteriophage origin of replication; arrow indicates direction of (+) strand synthesis
   3778..3829    -  misc_feature   bom (fragment): basis of mobility region from pBR322
   3894..4251    +  promoter       SV40 promoter: SV40 enhancer and early promoter
   4282..5304    +  CDS            hph: KHYB_ECOLX - Experimental evidence at protein level: Swiss-Prot protein existence level 1. The aminoglycoside phosphotransferases achieve inactivation of their antibiotic substrates by phosphorylation. Only phosphorylates hygromycin and closely related compounds such as demethyl analogs and destomycin. From Escherichia coli.
   5343..5391    +  polyA_signal   poly(A) signal: synthetic polyadenylation signal
   5412..5504    -  CDS            tnpA (fragment): TN5P_ECOLX - Also known as tnp. Experimental evidence at protein level: Swiss-Prot protein existence level 1. Mediates transposition of transposon Tn5 by a 'cut and paste' mechanism. First, the monomeric transposase binds the 19 bp inverted DNA repeats flanking the transposon. Then, dimerization of the DNA- bound transposase creates a synaptic DNA complex. After nicking of the first DNA strand, excision of the transposon proceeds through a series of intermediates. The transposase then mediates the insertion of the transposon at a new site by strand transfer. The activity of the wild- type tran
   5547..5651    +  promoter       AmpR promoter: bla
   5652..6512    +  CDS            AmpR: β-lactamase; bla; confers resistance to ampicillin, carbenicillin, and related antibiotics
   6670..7258    -  rep_origin     ori: high-copy-number ColE1/pMB1/pBR322/pUC origin of replication
   7374..7657    +  misc_feature   cer region: ColE1-derived recombination site that helps to maintain plasmids as monomers
