[The description below was written by a language model from this plasmid's Addgene catalogue record and pLannotate feature annotations shown in this document.]
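Description:
pNLF1-C_EIF2D:1-584 is a mammalian expression plasmid of about 7.7 kb built on the commercial pNLF1-C backbone, which is designed for making C-terminal NanoLuc luciferase fusions. It is maintained in E. coli as a high-copy plasmid through a ColE1/pUC-type origin and an ampicillin-resistance (β-lactamase) gene. A ColE1 cer site is also annotated, which helps keep the plasmid monomeric. For selection in mammalian cells, a separate cassette places the hygromycin phosphotransferase gene (hph) under the SV40 enhancer/early promoter, followed by a synthetic polyadenylation signal.

The payload is the wild-type, full-length human EIF2D coding sequence (residues M1 to K584, 1752 bp), derived from a Mammalian Gene Collection clone and inserted by ligation-independent cloning between retained EcoRI and XbaI sites. EIF2D, also known as LGTN or HCA56, is a translation initiation factor that can deliver tRNA to the ribosomal P-site without GTP. Transcription is driven by the CMV immediate-early enhancer and promoter, followed by a chimeric β-globin/immunoglobulin intron that generally improves expression. A T7 promoter just upstream of the insert could also support in vitro transcription. The EIF2D reading frame continues through a short linker into human codon-optimized NanoLuc, and an SV40 poly(A) signal lies downstream of the fusion. Several small annotated fragments (SET1, T7 terminator, large T antigen, M13 ori, bom, tnpA) look like backbone remnants or partial matches rather than functional parts.

The stated purpose is mammalian expression of NanoLuc-tagged full-length EIF2D. The associated publication evaluates the ligandability of WD40 repeat-containing proteins, but the record does not describe a specific assay for this plasmid.
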