Addgene plasmid #211085: pNLF1-C_EIF2D:1-584
Purpose: Mammalian expression of full-length human EIF2D. C-terminal NanoLuc luciferase tag.
Depositing lab: Cheryl Arrowsmith. Depositing organization: University of Toronto. Publication: A Target Class Ligandability Evaluation of WD40 Repeat-Containing Proteins. Ackloo S, Li F, Szewczyk M, Seitova A, Loppnau P, Zeng H, Xu J, Ahmad S, Arnautova YA, Baghaie AJ, Beldar S, Bolotokova A, Centrella PA, Chau I, Clark MA, Cuozzo JW, Dehghani-Tafti S, Disch JS, Dong A, Dumas A, Feng JA, Ghiabi P, Gibson E, Gilmer J, Goldman B, Green SR, Guie MA, Guilinger JP, Harms N, Herasymenko O, Houliston S, Hutchinson A, Kearnes S, Keefe AD, Kimani SW, Kramer T, Kutera M, Kwak HA, Lento C, Li Y, Liu J, Loup J, Machado RAC, Mulhern CJ, Perveen S, Righetto GL, Riley P, Shrestha S, Sigel EA, Silva M, Sintchak MD, Slakman BL, Taylor RD, Thompson J, Torng W, Underkoffler C, von Rechenberg M, Walsh RT, Watson I, Wilson DJ, Wolf E, Yadav M, Yazdi AK, Zhang J, Zhang Y, Santhakumar V, Edwards AM, Barsyte-Lovejoy D, Schapira M, Brown PJ, Halabelian L, Arrowsmith CH. J Med Chem. 2025 Jan 23;68(2):1092-1112. doi: 10.1021/acs.jmedchem.4c02010. Epub 2024 Nov 4. PubMed 39495097.
Backbone
  Vector backbone: pNLF1-C
  Backbone manufacturer: Promega
  Vector type: Mammalian Expression
  Selectable markers: Hygromycin
Growth in bacteria
  Bacterial resistance: Ampicillin, 100 μg/mL
  Growth temperature: 37°C
  Growth strain: DH5alpha
  Copy number: High Copy
Gene/Insert
  Gene/Insert name: EIF2D:M1-K584
  Species: H. sapiens (human)
  Insert size (bp): 1752
  Mutation: wild type
  Entrez Gene: EIF2D (a.k.a. LGTN, HCA56)
  Promoter: CMV
  Tag / fusion protein: NanoLuc luciferase (C terminal on insert)
  Cloning method: Ligation Independent Cloning
  Sequencing primers: 5′ ttacagctcttaaggctagag; 3′ agccggctgtctgtcgccag
Resource information
  A portion of this plasmid was derived from a plasmid made by: Mammalian Gene Collection (BC001585)
Terms and licenses: Academic/Nonprofit Terms; Industry Terms: Not Available to Industry
Depositor comments: 5' Cloning Site: EcoR1 (not destroyed), 3' Cloning Site: Xba1 (not destroyed). C terminal tag: srfgpnscrralgssgvftledfvgdwrqtagynldqvleqggvsslfqnlgvsvtpiqrivlsgenglkidihviipyeglsgdqmgqiekifkvvypvddhhfkvilhygtlvidgvtpnmidyfgrpyegiavfdgkkitvtgtlwngnkiiderlinpdgsllfrvtingvtgwrlcerila.
How to cite: pNLF1-C_EIF2D:1-584 was a gift from Cheryl Arrowsmith (Addgene plasmid # 211085 ; http://n2t.net/addgene:211085 ; RRID:Addgene_211085)
