>Addgene plasmid #211085 | pNLF1-C_EIF2D:1-584 | depositor partial sequence | sequence record 411650 | Insert sequence
ATGTTTGCCAAGGCCTTTCGGGTCAAGTCCAACACGGCCATCAAGGGGTCGGACAGGAGAAAGCTTCGAG
CTGATGTGACAACTGCTTTCCCCACCCTTGGAACTGATCAAGTCTCTGAGTTAGTACCTGGAAAGGAGGA
GCTCAACATTGTGAAGTTGTATGCTCACAAAGGGGATGCAGTGACTGTGTACGTGAGTGGTGGTAACCCC
ATCCTCTTTGAACTGGAGAAAAATCTGTATCCAACAGTGTACACGCTGTGGTCCTATCCTGATCTTCTGC
CAACCTTTACAACATGGCCTCTGGTGCTCGAGAAACTGGTAGGGGGAGCAGATTTGATGCTGCCTGGACT
GGTGATGCCCCCTGCTGGTCTGCCTCAGGTACAGAAGGGCGACCTCTGTGCCATTTCTTTGGTGGGGAAC
AGAGCCCCTGTAGCCATTGGAGTTGCAGCCATGTCCACAGCTGAGATGCTCACGTCAGGCCTGAAGGGAA
GGGGCTTCTCTGTGCTCCACACTTACCAGGACCACTTGTGGCGGTCTGGAAACAAGTCCTCTCCACCTTC
CATTGCTCCACTGGCCCTGGATTCAGCAGATCTCAGTGAAGAGAAGGGGTCTGTCCAGATGGACTCCACC
CTGCAGGGAGACATGAGGCACATGACCCTGGAGGGGGAAGAGGAGAATGGGGAGGTTCACCAGGCACGTG
AAGACAAGTCTCTCTCAGAAGCCCCAGAAGACACCAGCACCAGGGGCCTGAACCAAGACTCCACAGATAG
CAAAACGCTTCAAGAACAAATGGATGAGCTGTTACAGCAATGCTTCTTACATGCCTTGAAGTGCCGAGTC
AAAAAGGCTGACCTCCCTTTACTCACCAGCACTTTCCTTGGCAGCCACATGTTCTCCTGCTGCCCCGAAG
GACGACAACTGGACATAAAGAAGTCAAGCTACAAAAAGCTCTCTAAGTTCCTGCAGCAAATGCAGCAGGA
GCAGATTATACAGGTGAAGGAGCTGAGCAAAGGGGTGGAGAGCATTGTGGCTGTGGACTGGAAACACCCG
AGGATTACATCTTTCGTCATACCCGAGCCCTCCCCGACCTCCCAGACTATCCAGGAGGGTAGCAGGGAAC
AGCCCTATCACCCTCCAGATATAAAACCCCTCTACTGTGTCCCAGCCAGCATGACCCTGCTCTTCCAGGA
GTCTGGCCACAAGAAGGGGAGCTTTCTGGAGGGCAGTGAGGTCCGAACGATCGTCATTAACTACGCCAAG
AAAAATGACCTGGTTGATGCAGACAACAAAAATCTTGTGAGATTGGATCCCATCCTATGTGACTGCATCT
TAGAGAAAAATGAACAGCATACAGTCATGAAGCTTCCATGGGACAGTCTTCTGACCAGGTGTTTGGAAAA
ATTACAGCCTGCCTATCAAGTGACCCTTCCCGGACAAGAGCCCATTGTGAAGAAAGGGAGAATCTGTCCA
ATTGACATCACCCTAGCACAAAGAGCGTCTAATAAAAAGGTGACCGTGGTCCGGAACTTGGAGGCCTATG
GTCTGGACCCATACTCAGTGGCTGCCATCCTTCAGCAGCGATGCCAGGCTAGCACCACCGTCAATCCTGC
CCCTGGGGCCAAGGACAGCCTTCAGGTGCAGATCCAGGGAAACCAGGTCCACCACCTCGGCTGGCTATTG
CTTGAAGAGTATCAGCTCCCTCGAAAACACATCCAAGGTCTAGAAAAGGCCCTCAAACCTGGCAAGAAGA
AG
